>Addgene plasmid #124101 | pAAV-CAG-mNeonGreen | depositor full sequence | sequence record 236169 | pAAV-CAG-mNeonGreen sequence 5456 bps
ANNGNNGNCTTCCGCTTCCTCGCTCACTGACTCGCTGCGCTCGGTCGTTCGGCTGCGGCGAGCGGTATCA
GCTCACTCAAAGGCGGTAATACGGTTATCCACAGAATCAGGGGATAACGCAGGAAAGAACATGTGAGCAA
AAGGCCAGCAAAAGGCCAGGAACCGTAAAAAGGCCGCGTTGCTGGCGTTTTTCCATAGGCTCCGCCCCCC
TGACGAGCATCACAAAAATCGACGCTCAAGTCAGAGGTGGCGAAACCCGACAGGACTATAAAGATACCAG
GCGTTTCCCCCTGGAAGCTCCCTCGTGCGCTCTCCTGTTCCGACCCTGCCGCTTACCGGATACCTGTCCG
CCTTTCTCCCTTCGGGAAGCGTGGCGCTTTCTCATAGCTCACGCTGTAGGTATCTCAGTTCGGTGTAGGT
CGTTCGCTCCAAGCTGGGCTGTGTGCACGAACCCCCCGTTCAGCCCGACCGCTGCGCCTTATCCGGTAAC
TATCGTCTTGAGTCCAACCCGGTAAGACACGACTTATCGCCACTGGCAGCAGCCACTGGTAACAGGATTA
GCAGAGCGAGGTATGTAGGCGGTGCTACAGAGTTCTTGAAGTGGTGGCCTAACTACGGCTACACTAGAAG
AACAGTATTTGGTATCTGCGCTCTGCTGAAGCCAGTTACCTTCGGAAAAAGAGTTGGTAGCTCTTGATCC
GGCAAACAAACCACCGCTGGTAGCGGTGGTTTTTTTGTTTGCAAGCAGCAGATTACGCGCAGAAAAAAAG
GATCTCAAGAAGATCCTTTGATCTTTTCTACGGGGTCTGACGCTCAGTGGAACGAAAACTCACGTTAAGG
GATTTTGGTCATGAGATTATCAAAAAGGATCTTCACCTAGATCCTTTTAAATTAAAAATGAAGTTTTAAA
TCAATCTAAAGTATATATGAGTAAACTTGGTCTGACAGTTACCAATGCTTAATCAGTGAGGCACCTATCT
CAGCGATCTGTCTATTTCGTTCATCCATAGTTGCCTGACTCCCCGTCGTGTAGATAACTACGATACGGGA
GGGCTTACCATCTGGCCCCAGTGCTGCAATGATACCGCGAGACCCACGCTCACCGGCTCCAGATTTATCA
GCAATAAACCAGCCAGCCGGAAGGGCCGAGCGCAGAAGTGGTCCTGCAACTTTATCCGCCTCCATCCAGT
CTATTAATTGTTGCCGGGAAGCTAGAGTAAGTAGTTCGCCAGTTAATAGTTTGCGCAACGTTGTTGCCAT
TGCTACAGGCATCGTGGTGTCACGCTCGTCGTTTGGTATGGCTTCATTCAGCTCCGGTTCCCAACGATCA
AGGCGAGTTACATGATCCCCCATGTTGTGCAAAAAAGCGGTTAGCTCCTTCGGTCCTCCGATCGTTGTCA
GAAGTAAGTTGGCCGCAGTGTTATCACTCATGGTTATGGCAGCACTGCATAATTCTCTTACTGTCATGCC
ATCCGTAAGATGCTTTTCTGTGACTGGTGAGTACTCAACCAAGTCATTCTGAGAATAGTGTATGCGGCGA
CCGAGTTGCTCTTGCCCGGCGTCAATACGGGATAATACCGCGCCACATAGCAGAACTTTAAAAGTGCTCA
TCATTGGAAAACGTTCTTCGGGGCGAAAACTCTCAAGGATCTTACCGCTGTTGAGATCCAGTTCGATGTA
ACCCACTCGTGCACCCAACTGATCTTCAGCATCTTTTACTTTCACCAGCGTTTCTGGGTGAGCAAAAACA
GGAAGGCAAAATGCCGCAAAAAAGGGAATAAGGGCGACACGGAAATGTTGAATACTCATACTCTTCCTTT
TTCAATATTATTGAAGCATTTATCAGGGTTATTGTCTCATGAGCGGATACATATTTGAATGTATTTAGAA
AAATAAACAAATAGGGGTTCCGCGCACATTTCCCCGAAAAGTGCCACCTAAATTGTAAGCGTTAATATTT
TGTTAAAATTCGCGTTAAATTTTTGTTAAATCAGCTCATTTTTTAACCAATAGGCCGAAATCGGCAAAAT
CCCTTATAAATCAAAAGAATAGACCGAGATAGGGT
[37 nt withheld, positions 2066-2102]
AAAGAACGTGGACTCCAACGTCAAAGG
[49 nt withheld, positions 2130-2178]
T
[91 nt withheld, positions 2180-2270]
G
[124 nt withheld, positions 2272-2395]
CCCATTCGCCATTCAGGCTGCGCAACTGTTGGGAAGGGCGATCGGTGCGGGCCTCTTCGCTATTACGCCA
GCTGCGCGCTCGCTCGCTCACTGAGGCCGCCCGGGCAAAGCCCGGGCGTCGGGCGACCTTTGGTCGCCCG
GCCTCAGTGAGCGAGCGAGCGCGCAGAGAGGGAGTGGCCAACTCCATCACTAGGGGTTCCTTGTAGTTAA
TGATTAACCCGCCATGCTACTTATCTACGTAGCCATGCTCTAGGAAGAGTACCATTGACGTCAATAATGA
CGTATGTTCCCATAGTAACGCCAATAGGGACTTTCCATTGACGTCAATGGGTGGAGTATTTACGGTAAAC
TGCCCACTTGGCAGTACATCAAGTGTATCATATGCCAAGTACGCCCCCTATTGACGTCAATGACGGTAAA
TGGCCCGCCTGGCATTATGCCCAGTACATGACCTTATGGGACTTTCCTACTTGGCAGTACATCTACGTAT
TAGTCATCGCTATTACCATGGTCGAGGTGAGCCCCACGTTCTGCTTCACTCTCCCCATCTCCCCCCCCTC
CCCACCCCCAATTTTGTATTTATTTATTTTTTAATTATTTTGTGCAGCGATGGGGGCGGGGGGGGGGGGG
GGGCGCGCGCCGGGCGGGGCGGGGCGGGGCGAGGGGCGGGGCGGGGCGAGGCGGAGAGGTGCGGCGGCAG
CCAATCAGAGCGGCGCGCTCCGAAAGTTTCCTTTTATGGCGAGGCGGCGGCGGCGGCGGCCCTATAAAAA
GCGAAGCGCGCGGCGGGCGGGAGTCGCTGCGCGCTGCCTTCGCCCCGTGCCCCGCTCCGCCGCCGCCTCG
CGCCGCCCGCCCCGGCTCTGACTGACCGCGTTACTCCCACAGGTGAGCGGGCGGGACGGCCCTTCTCCTC
CGGGCTGTAATTAGCGCTTGGTTTAATGACGGCTTGTTTCTTTTCTGTGGCTGCGTGAAAGCCTTGAGGG
GCTCCGGGAGGGCCCTTTGTGCGGGGGGAGCGGCTCGGGGCTGTCCGCGGGGGGACGGCTGCCTTCGGGG
GGGACGGGGCAGGGCGGGGTTCGGCTTCTGGCGTGTGACCGGCGGCTCTAGAGCCTCTGCTAACCATGTT
CATGCCTTCTTCTTTTTCCTACAGCTCCTGGGCAACGTGCTGGTTATTGTGCTGTCTCATCATTTTGGCA
AAGAATTGGATCCGCCACCATGGTTTCCAAGGGCGAAGAGGACAATATGGCCAGCCTGCCTGCCACACAC
GAGCTGCACATCTTTGGCAGCATCAACGGCGTGGACTTCGACATGGTTGGACAAGGCACCGGCAATCCCA
ACGACGGCTACGAGGAACTGAACCTGAAGTCCACAAAGGGCGACCTGCAGTTCAGCCCTTGGATTCTGGT
GCCTCACATCGGCTACGGCTTCCACCAGTACCTGCCTTATCCTGACGGCATGAGCCCTTTTCAGGCCGCC
ATGGTGGATGGCTCTGGCTACCAGGTTCACCGGACCATGCAGTTTGAAGATGGCGCCAGCCTGACCGTGA
ACTACAGATACACATACGAGGGCAGCCACATCAAAGGCGAGGCCCAAGTGAAAGGCACAGGCTTTCCAGC
CGATGGACCCGTGATGACCAATAGCCTGACAGCCGCCGACTGGTGCAGAAGCAAGAAAACATACCCCAAC
GACAAGACCATCATCAGCACCTTCAAGTGGTCCTACACCACCGGCAACGGCAAGAGATACAGAAGCACCG
CCAGAACCACCTACACCTTCGCCAAACCTATGGCCGCCAACTACCTGAAGAACCAGCCTATGTACGTGTT
CCGCAAGACCGAGCTGAAGCACAGCAAGACAGAACTGAACTTCAAAGAGTGGCAGAAAGCCTTCACCGAC
GTGATGGGCATGGACGAGCTGTATAAGTAGGCTAGCCTCGAGGATATCGAATTCGATATCAAGCTTATCG
ATAATCAACCTCTGGATTACAAAATTTGTGAAAGATTGACTGGTATTCTTAACTATGTTGCTCCTTTTAC
GCTATGTGGATACGCTGCTTTAATGCCTTTGTATCATGCTATTGCTTCCCGTATGGCTTTCATTTTCTCC
TCCTTGTATAAATCCTGGTTGCTGTCTCTTTATGAGGAGTTGTGGCCCGTTGTCAGGCAACGTGGCGTGG
TGTGCACTGTGTTTGCTGACGCAACCCCCACTGGTTGGGGCATTGCCACCACCTGTCAGCTCCTTTCCGG
GACTTTCGCTTTCCCCCTCCCTATTGCCACGGCGGAACTCATCGCCGCCTGCCTTGCCCGCTGCTGGACA
GGGGCTCGGCTGTTGGGCACTGACAATTCCGTGGTGTTGTCGGGGAAATCATCGTCCTTTCCTTGGCTGC
TCGCCTGTGTTGCCACCTGGATTCTGCGCGGGACGTCCTTCTGCTACGTCCCTTCGGCCCTCAATCCAGC
GGACCTTCCTTCCCGCGGCCTGCTGCCGGCTCTGCGGCCTCTTCCGCGTCTTCGCCTTCGCCCTCAGACG
AGTCGGATCTCCCTTTGGGCCGCCTCCCCGCATCGATACCGTCGACCCGGGCGGCCGCTTCGAGCAGACA
TGATAAGATACATTGATGAGTTTGGACAAACCACAACTAGAATGCAGTGAAAAAAATGCTTTATTTGTGA
AATTTGTGATGCTATTGCTTTATTTGTAACCATTATAAGCTGCAATAAACAAGTTAACAACAACAATTGC
ATTCATTTTATGTTTCAGGTTCAGGGGGAGATGTGGGAGGTTTTTTAAAGCAAGTAAAACCTCTACAAAT
GTGGTAAAATCGATAAGGATCTTCCTAGAGCATGGCTACGTAGATAAGTAGCATGGCGGGTTAATCATTA
ACTACAAGGAACCCCTAGTGATGGAGTTGGCCACTCCCTCTCTGCGCGCTCGCTCGCTCACTGAGGCCGG
GCGACCAAAGGTCGCCCGACGCCCGGGCTTTGCCCGGGCGGCCTCAGTGAGCGAGCGAGCGCGCAGCTGC
ATTAATGAATCGGCCAACGCGCGGGGAGAGGCGGTTTGCGTATTGGGCGCT
Features (pLannotate 1.2.2; 18 found; start..end, strand, type, name):
    190..778     -  rep_origin     ori: high-copy-number ColE1/pMB1/pBR322/pUC origin of replication
    949..1809    -  CDS            AmpR: β-lactamase; bla; confers resistance to ampicillin, carbenicillin, and related antibiotics
   1810..1914    -  promoter       AmpR promoter: bla
   1967..2395    -  rep_origin     f1 ori (sequence partly withheld): f1 bacteriophage origin of replication; arrow indicates direction of (+) strand synthesis
   2400..2469    -  CDS            lacZα (fragment): LacZα fragment of β-galactosidase; lacZ fragment
   2464..2596    -  repeat_region  AAV2 ITR (fragment): inverted terminal repeat of adeno-associated virus serotype 2 inverted
   2657..2905    +  enhancer       CMV enhancer (fragment): human cytomegalovirus immediate early enhancer
   2907..3184    +  promoter       chicken β-actin promoter: No description available
   3185..3320    +  intron         hybrid intron (fragment): hybrid between chicken β-actin (CBA) and minute virus of mice (MMV) introns (Gray et al., 2011)
   3409..3539    +  intron         chimeric intron (fragment): chimera between introns from chicken β-actin and rabbit β-globin
   3537..3599    +  CDS            HBB (fragment): HBB_LEPEU - Experimental evidence at protein level: Swiss-Prot protein existence level 1. Involved in oxygen transport from the lung to the various peripheral tissues. From Lepus europaeus (European hare).
   3605..4312    +  CDS            mNeonGreen: mNeonGreen is a basic (constitutively fluorescent) green/yellow fluorescent protein published in 2013, derived from Branchiostoma lanceolatum. It is reported to be a very rapidly-maturing monomer with moderate acid sensitivity.
   4334..4358    +  misc_feature   MCS (fragment): pBluescript multiple cloning site
   4358..4946    +  misc_feature   WPRE: woodchuck hepatitis virus posttranscriptional regulatory element
   4989..5110    -  polyA_signal   SV40 poly(A) signal: SV40 polyadenylation signal
   5133..5201    -  CDS            large T antigen (fragment): large T antigen from SV40 (simian virus 40)
   5272..5405    +  repeat_region  AAV2 ITR: inverted terminal repeat of adeno-associated virus serotype 2 inverted
   5399..5455    -  CDS            lacI (fragment): lac repressor; lacI; The lac repressor binds to the lac operator to inhibit transcription in E. coli. This inhibition can be relieved by adding lactose or isopropyl-β-D-thiogalactopyranoside (IPTG).
