>Addgene plasmid #124101 | pAAV-CAG-mNeonGreen | addgene full sequence | sequence record 241203 | Addgene NGS Result
CTGCGCGCTCGCTCGCTCACTGAGGCCGCCCGGGCAAAGCCCGGGCGTCGGGCGACCTTTGGTCGCCCGG
CCTCAGTGAGCGAGCGAGCGCGCAGAGAGGGAGTGGCCAACTCCATCACTAGGGGTTCCTTGTAGTTAAT
GATTAACCCGCCATGCTACTTATCTACGTAGCCATGCTCTAGGAAGAGTACCATTGACGTCAATAATGAC
GTATGTTCCCATAGTAACGCCAATAGGGACTTTCCATTGACGTCAATGGGTGGAGTATTTACGGTAAACT
GCCCACTTGGCAGTACATCAAGTGTATCATATGCCAAGTACGCCCCCTATTGACGTCAATGACGGTAAAT
GGCCCGCCTGGCATTATGCCCAGTACATGACCTTATGGGACTTTCCTACTTGGCAGTACATCTACGTATT
AGTCATCGCTATTACCATGGTCGAGGTGAGCCCCACGTTCTGCTTCACTCTCCCCATCTCCCCCCCCTCC
CCACCCCCAATTTTGTATTTATTTATTTTTTAATTATTTTGTGCAGCGATGGGGGCGGGGGGGGGGGGGG
GGCGCGCGCCRGGSGGGGSGGGGGGGGGGGGGGGGGGGGGSGGGGSGRGGSGGRGRGGKGCGGCGGCAGC
CAATCAGAGCGGCGCGCTCCGAAAGTTTCCTTTTATGGCGAGGCGGCGGCGGCGGCGGCCCTATAAAAAG
CGAAGCGCGCGGCGGGCGGGAGTCGCTGCGCGCTGCCTTCGCCCCGTGCCCCGCTCCGCCGCCGCCTCGC
GCCGCCCGCCCCGGCTCTGACTGACCGCGTTACTCCCACAGGTGAGCGGGCGGGACGGCCCTTCTCCTCC
GGGCTGTAATTAGCGCTTGGTTTAATGACGGCTTGTTTCTTTTCTGTGGCTGCGTGAAAGCCTTGAGGGG
CTCCGGGAGGGCCCTTTGTGCGGGGGGAGCGGCTCGGGGCTGTCCGCGGGGGGACGGCTGCCTTCGGGGG
GGACGGGGCAGGGCGGGGTTCGGCTTCTGGCGTGTGACCGGCGGCTCTAGAGCCTCTGCTAACCATGTTC
ATGCCTTCTTCTTTTTCCTACAGCTCCTGGGCAACGTGCTGGTTATTGTGCTGTCTCATCATTTTGGCAA
AGAATTGGATCCGCCACCATGGTTTCCAAGGGCGAAGAGGACAATATGGCCAGCCTGCCTGCCACACACG
AGCTGCACATCTTTGGCAGCATCAACGGCGTGGACTTCGACATGGTTGGACAAGGCACCGGCAATCCCAA
CGACGGCTACGAGGAACTGAACCTGAAGTCCACAAAGGGCGACCTGCAGTTCAGCCCTTGGATTCTGGTG
CCTCACATCGGCTACGGCTTCCACCAGTACCTGCCTTATCCTGACGGCATGAGCCCTTTTCAGGCCGCCA
TGGTGGATGGCTCTGGCTACCAGGTTCACCGGACCATGCAGTTTGAAGATGGCGCCAGCCTGACCGTGAA
CTACAGATACACATACGAGGGCAGCCACATCAAAGGCGAGGCCCAAGTGAAAGGCACAGGCTTTCCAGCC
GATGGACCCGTGATGACCAATAGCCTGACAGCCGCCGACTGGTGCAGAAGCAAGAAAACATACCCCAACG
ACAAGACCATCATCAGCACCTTCAAGTGGTCCTACACCACCGGCAACGGCAAGAGATACAGAAGCACCGC
CAGAACCACCTACACCTTCGCCAAACCTATGGCCGCCAACTACCTGAAGAACCAGCCTATGTACGTGTTC
CGCAAGACCGAGCTGAAGCACAGCAAGACAGAACTGAACTTCAAAGAGTGGCAGAAAGCCTTCACCGACG
TGATGGGCATGGACGAGCTGTATAAGTAGGCTAGCCTCGAGGATATCGAATTCGATATCAAGCTTATCGA
TAATCAACCTCTGGATTACAAAATTTGTGAAAGATTGACTGGTATTCTTAACTATGTTGCTCCTTTTACG
CTATGTGGATACGCTGCTTTAATGCCTTTGTATCATGCTATTGCTTCCCGTATGGCTTTCATTTTCTCCT
CCTTGTATAAATCCTGGTTGCTGTCTCTTTATGAGGAGTTGTGGCCCGTTGTCAGGCAACGTGGCGTGGT
GTGCACTGTGTTTGCTGACGCAACCCCCACTGGTTGGGGCATTGCCACCACCTGTCAGCTCCTTTCCGGG
ACTTTCGCTTTCCCCCTCCCTATTGCCACGGCGGAACTCATCGCCGCCTGCCTTGCCCGCTGCTGGACAG
GGGCTCGGCTGTTGGGCACTGACAATTCCGTGGTGTTGTCGGGGAAATCATCGTCCTTTCCTTGGCTGCT
CGCCTGTGTTGCCACCTGGATTCTGCGCGGGACGTCCTTCTGCTACGTCCCTTCGGCCCTCAATCCAGCG
GACCTTCCTTCCCGCGGCCTGCTGCCGGCTCTGCGGCCTCTTCCGCGTCTTCGCCTTCGCCCTCAGACGA
GTCGGATCTCCCTTTGGGCCGCCTCCCCGCATCGATACCGTCGACCCGGGCGGCCGCTTCGAGCAGACAT
GATAAGATACATTGATGAGTTTGGACAAACCACAACTAGAATGCAGTGAAAAAAATGCTTTATTTGTGAA
ATTTGTGATGCTATTGCTTTATTTGTAACCATTATAAGCTGCAATAAACAAGTTAACAACAACAATTGCA
TTCATTTTATGTTTCAGGTTCAGGGGGAGATGTGGGAGGTTTTTTAAAGCAAGTAAAACCTCTACAAATG
TGGTAAAATCGATAAGGATCTTCCTAGAGCATGGCTACGTAGATAAGTAGCATGGCGGGTTAATCATTAA
CTACAAGGAACCCCTAGTGATGGAGTTGGCCACTCCCTCTCTGCGCGCTCGCTCGCTCACTGAGGCCGGG
CGACCAAAGGTCGCCCGACGCCCGGGCTTTGCCCGGGCGGCCTCAGTGAGCGAGCGAGCGCGCAGCTGCA
TTAATGAATCGGCCAACGCGCGGGGAGAGGCGGTTTGCGTATTGGGCGCTCTTCCGCTTCCTCGCTCACT
GACTCGCTGCGCTCGGTCGTTCGGCTGCGGCGAGCGGTATCAGCTCACTCAAAGGCGGTAATACGGTTAT
CCACAGAATCAGGGGATAACGCAGGAAAGAACATGTGAGCAAAAGGCCAGCAAAAGGCCAGGAACCGTAA
AAAGGCCGCGTTGCTGGCGTTTTTCCATAGGCTCCGCCCCCCTGACGAGCATCACAAAAATCGACGCTCA
AGTCAGAGGTGGCGAAACCCGACAGGACTATAAAGATACCAGGCGTTTCCCCCTGGAAGCTCCCTCGTGC
GCTCTCCTGTTCCGACCCTGCCGCTTACCGGATACCTGTCCGCCTTTCTCCCTTCGGGAAGCGTGGCGCT
TTCTCATAGCTCACGCTGTAGGTATCTCAGTTCGGTGTAGGTCGTTCGCTCCAAGCTGGGCTGTGTGCAC
GAACCCCCCGTTCAGCCCGACCGCTGCGCCTTATCCGGTAACTATCGTCTTGAGTCCAACCCGGTAAGAC
ACGACTTATCGCCACTGGCAGCAGCCACTGGTAACAGGATTAGCAGAGCGAGGTATGTAGGCGGTGCTAC
AGAGTTCTTGAAGTGGTGGCCTAACTACGGCTACACTAGAAGAACAGTATTTGGTATCTGCGCTCTGCTG
AAGCCAGTTACCTTCGGAAAAAGAGTTGGTAGCTCTTGATCCGGCAAACAAACCACCGCTGGTAGCGGTG
GTTTTTTTGTTTGCAAGCAGCAGATTACGCGCAGAAAAAAAGGATCTCAAGAAGATCCTTTGATCTTTTC
TACGGGGTCTGACGCTCAGTGGAACGAAAACTCACGTTAAGGGATTTTGGTCATGAGATTATCAAAAAGG
ATCTTCACCTAGATCCTTTTAAATTAAAAATGAAGTTTTAAATCAATCTAAAGTATATATGAGTAAACTT
GGTCTGACAGTTACCAATGCTTAATCAGTGAGGCACCTATCTCAGCGATCTGTCTATTTCGTTCATCCAT
AGTTGCCTGACTCCCCGTCGTGTAGATAACTACGATACGGGAGGGCTTACCATCTGGCCCCAGTGCTGCA
ATGATACCGCGAGACCCACGCTCACCGGCTCCAGATTTATCAGCAATAAACCAGCCAGCCGGAAGGGCCG
AGCGCAGAAGTGGTCCTGCAACTTTATCCGCCTCCATCCAGTCTATTAATTGTTGCCGGGAAGCTAGAGT
AAGTAGTTCGCCAGTTAATAGTTTGCGCAACGTTGTTGCCATTGCTACAGGCATCGTGGTGTCACGCTCG
TCGTTTGGTATGGCTTCATTCAGCTCCGGTTCCCAACGATCAAGGCGAGTTACATGATCCCCCATGTTGT
GCAAAAAAGCGGTTAGCTCCTTCGGTCCTCCGATCGTTGTCAGAAGTAAGTTGGCCGCAGTGTTATCACT
CATGGTTATGGCAGCACTGCATAATTCTCTTACTGTCATGCCATCCGTAAGATGCTTTTCTGTGACTGGT
GAGTACTCAACCAAGTCATTCTGAGAATAGTGTATGCGGCGACCGAGTTGCTCTTGCCCGGCGTCAATAC
GGGATAATACCGCGCCACATAGCAGAACTTTAAAAGTGCTCATCATTGGAAAACGTTCTTCGGGGCGAAA
ACTCTCAAGGATCTTACCGCTGTTGAGATCCAGTTCGATGTAACCCACTCGTGCACCCAACTGATCTTCA
GCATCTTTTACTTTCACCAGCGTTTCTGGGTGAGCAAAAACAGGAAGGCAAAATGCCGCAAAAAAGGGAA
TAAGGGCGACACGGAAATGTTGAATACTCATACTCTTCCTTTTTCAATATTATTGAAGCATTTATCAGGG
TTATTGTCTCATGAGCGGATACATATTTGAATGTATTTAGAAAAATAAACAAATAGGGGTTCCGCGCACA
TTTCCCCGAAAAGTGCCACCTAAATTGTAAGCGTTAATATTTTGTTAAAATTCGCGTTAAATTTTTGTTA
AATCAGCTCATTTTTTAACCAATAGGCCGAAATCGGCAAAATCCCTTATAAATCAAAAGAATAGACCGAG
ATAGGGT
[37 nt withheld, positions 5048-5084]
AAAGAACGTGGACTCCAACGTCAAAGG
[49 nt withheld, positions 5112-5160]
T
[91 nt withheld, positions 5162-5252]
G
[124 nt withheld, positions 5254-5377]
CCCATTCGCCATTCAGGCTGCGCAACTGTTGGGAAGGGCGATCGGTGCGGGCCTCTTCGCTATTACGCCA
G
Features (pLannotate 1.2.2; 17 found; start..end, strand, type, name):
    191..439     +  enhancer       CMV enhancer (fragment): human cytomegalovirus immediate early enhancer
    719..854     +  intron         hybrid intron (fragment): hybrid between chicken β-actin (CBA) and minute virus of mice (MMV) introns (Gray et al., 2011)
    943..1073    +  intron         chimeric intron (fragment): chimera between introns from chicken β-actin and rabbit β-globin
   1071..1133    +  CDS            HBB (fragment): HBB_LEPEU - Experimental evidence at protein level: Swiss-Prot protein existence level 1. Involved in oxygen transport from the lung to the various peripheral tissues. From Lepus europaeus (European hare).
   1139..1846    +  CDS            mNeonGreen: mNeonGreen is a basic (constitutively fluorescent) green/yellow fluorescent protein published in 2013, derived from Branchiostoma lanceolatum. It is reported to be a very rapidly-maturing monomer with moderate acid sensitivity.
   1868..1892    +  misc_feature   MCS (fragment): pBluescript multiple cloning site
   1892..2480    +  misc_feature   WPRE: woodchuck hepatitis virus posttranscriptional regulatory element
   2523..2644    -  polyA_signal   SV40 poly(A) signal: SV40 polyadenylation signal
   2667..2735    -  CDS            large T antigen (fragment): large T antigen from SV40 (simian virus 40)
   2806..2939    +  repeat_region  AAV2 ITR: inverted terminal repeat of adeno-associated virus serotype 2 inverted
   2933..2989    -  CDS            lacI (fragment): lac repressor; lacI; The lac repressor binds to the lac operator to inhibit transcription in E. coli. This inhibition can be relieved by adding lactose or isopropyl-β-D-thiogalactopyranoside (IPTG).
   3172..3760    -  rep_origin     ori: high-copy-number ColE1/pMB1/pBR322/pUC origin of replication
   3931..4791    -  CDS            AmpR: β-lactamase; bla; confers resistance to ampicillin, carbenicillin, and related antibiotics
   4792..4896    -  promoter       AmpR promoter: bla
   4949..5377    -  rep_origin     f1 ori (sequence partly withheld): f1 bacteriophage origin of replication; arrow indicates direction of (+) strand synthesis
   5382..3       -  CDS            lacZα (fragment) (across the origin): LacZα fragment of β-galactosidase; lacZ fragment
   5446..130     -  repeat_region  AAV2 ITR (fragment) (across the origin): inverted terminal repeat of adeno-associated virus serotype 2 inverted
