[The description below was written by a language model from this plasmid's Addgene catalogue record and pLannotate feature annotations shown in this document.]
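Description:
pAAV-CAG-mNeonGreen is an adeno-associated virus transfer plasmid for constitutive expression of the green/yellow fluorescent protein mNeonGreen in mammalian cells. It can be used by direct transfection or after packaging into recombinant AAV. The plasmid is about 5.5 kb and is propagated in E. coli through a high-copy ColE1/pUC-type origin, with selection by ampicillin resistance (β-lactamase under its own promoter). An f1 phage origin is also present in the backbone. The catalogue's backbone name field appears to hold a number rather than a name, so the parental vector is not clearly identified. The short lacZα, lacI, rabbit-type β-globin and SV40 large T "CDS" hits in the annotation are backbone or regulatory remnants, not functional genes.

The expression cassette lies between two AAV2 inverted terminal repeats, which supply the cis signals for replication and encapsidation of the intervening DNA when Rep, Cap and helper functions are provided in trans. Transcription is driven by the CAG promoter, annotated here as a CMV immediate-early enhancer fragment, the chicken β-actin promoter and a chimeric chicken β-actin/rabbit β-globin intron. The mNeonGreen coding sequence derives from the lancelet Branchiostoma lanceolatum, is codon-optimised for human cells, and was cloned between BamHI and EcoRI sites that remain intact. Downstream, a WPRE enhances transcript stability and expression, followed by an SV40 polyadenylation signal, which is annotated on the reverse strand.

The depositor sequence and the repository's sequencing result differ by a few bases in length. The chicken β-actin promoter is annotated only in the depositor record, but the overall architecture agrees. The plasmid suits bright, ubiquitous labelling of transduced cells, for example as a tracer or a transduction control.
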