Addgene plasmid #124101: pAAV-CAG-mNeonGreen
Purpose: Expression of the fluorescent protein mNeonGreen in mammalian cells
Depositing lab: Pantelis Tsoulfas. Depositing organization: University of Miami.
Backbone
  Vector backbone: 741
  Backbone manufacturer: Scott Sternson
  Backbone size w/o insert (bp): 4715
  Total vector size (bp): 5456
  Vector type: Mammalian Expression, AAV
Growth in bacteria
  Bacterial resistance: Ampicillin, 100 μg/mL
  Growth temperature: 30°C
  Growth strain: NEB Stable
  Copy number: High Copy
Gene/Insert
  Gene/Insert name: mNeonGreen
  Species: Synthetic; Brachiostoma lanceolatum
  Insert size (bp): 741
  Mutation: Codon usage was optimized for Homo Sapiens
  GenBank ID: KC295282.1
  Promoter: CAG
  Cloning method: Restriction Enzyme; 5′ cloning site BamHI (not destroyed); 3′ cloning site EcoRI (not destroyed)
  Sequencing primers: 5′ aaagagacagcaaccagg; 3′ cggcttctggcgtgtgac
Resource information
  A portion of this plasmid was derived from a plasmid made by: The mNeonGreen codon usage was adapted to Homo Sapiens
Terms and licenses: Academic/Nonprofit Terms; Industry Terms: Not Available to Industry
How to cite: pAAV-CAG-mNeonGreen was a gift from Pantelis Tsoulfas (Addgene plasmid # 124101 ; http://n2t.net/addgene:124101 ; RRID:Addgene_124101)
