>Addgene plasmid #124101 | pAAV-CAG-mNeonGreen | depositor partial sequence | sequence record 236170 | mNeonGreen
ATGGTTTCCAAGGGCGAAGAGGACAATATGGCCAGCCTGCCTGCCACACACGAGCTGCACATCTTTGGCA
GCATCAACGGCGTGGACTTCGACATGGTTGGACAAGGCACCGGCAATCCCAACGACGGCTACGAGGAACT
GAACCTGAAGTCCACAAAGGGCGACCTGCAGTTCAGCCCTTGGATTCTGGTGCCTCACATCGGCTACGGC
TTCCACCAGTACCTGCCTTATCCTGACGGCATGAGCCCTTTTCAGGCCGCCATGGTGGATGGCTCTGGCT
ACCAGGTTCACCGGACCATGCAGTTTGAAGATGGCGCCAGCCTGACCGTGAACTACAGATACACATACGA
GGGCAGCCACATCAAAGGCGAGGCCCAAGTGAAAGGCACAGGCTTTCCAGCCGATGGACCCGTGATGACC
AATAGCCTGACAGCCGCCGACTGGTGCAGAAGCAAGAAAACATACCCCAACGACAAGACCATCATCAGCA
CCTTCAAGTGGTCCTACACCACCGGCAACGGCAAGAGATACAGAAGCACCGCCAGAACCACCTACACCTT
CGCCAAACCTATGGCCGCCAACTACCTGAAGAACCAGCCTATGTACGTGTTCCGCAAGACCGAGCTGAAG
CACAGCAAGACAGAACTGAACTTCAAAGAGTGGCAGAAAGCCTTCACCGACGTGATGGGCATGGACGAGC
TGTATAAGTAG
